>Addgene plasmid #119277 | pJMP1358 | addgene full sequence | sequence record 232923 | Addgene NGS Result
CTGATACCGCTCGCCGCAGCCGAACGACCGAGCGCAGCGGGTCAGTGAGCGAGGAAGCGGAAGAGCGCCC
AATACGCAAACCGCCTCTCCCCGCGCGTTGGCCGATTCATTAATGCAGCGCCCAAACATAACAGGAAGAA
AAATGCCCCGCTGTGGGCGGACAAAATAGTTGGGAACTGGGAGGGGTGGAAATGGAGTTTTTAAGGATTA
TTTAGGGAAGAGTGACAAAATAGATGGGAACTGGGTGTAGCGTCGTAAGCTAATACGAAAATTAAAAATG
ACAAAATAGTTTGGAACTAGATTTCACTTATCTGGTTCTTGAGGCGGTTAAAAGAGCCGTACTCTTCTCC
GATGTCGACTAGGCCATGATGCTCATTCTGTGGGACCAAAACGAAAAAACACCCTTTCGGGTGTCTTTTC
TGGAATTTGGTACCGAGGCTGCAAGTCCCATTAAGGAGGCGCGCCTTATTACAGATCTTCCTCAGAGATG
AGCTTCTGTTCCAGATCTTCTTCTGAAATCAACTTTTGTTCCAGATCTTCTTCAGAGATGAGTTTCTGCT
CCGCGGCCGCGTCGCCTCCCAGCTGAGACAGGTCGATCCGTGTCTCGTACAGGCCGGTGATGCTCTGGTG
GATCAGGGTGGCGTCCAGCACCTCTTTGGTGCTGGTGTACCTCTTCCGGTCGATGGTGGTGTCAAAGTAC
TTGAAGGCGGCAGGGGCTCCCAGATTGGTCAGGGTAAACAGGTGGATGATATTCTCGGCCTGCTCTCTGA
TAGGCTTGTCTCTGTGCTTGTTGTAGGCGCTCAGCACCTTGTCCAGATTAGCGTCGGCCAGGATCACTCT
CTTGGAGAACTCGCTGATCTGCTCGATGATCTCGTCCAGGTAGTGTTTGTGCTGTTCCACAAACAGCTGT
TTCTGCTCATTATCCTCGGGGGAGCCCTTCAGCTTCTCATAGTGGCTGGCCAGGTACAGGAAGTTCACAT
ATTTGGAGGGCAGGGCCAGTTCGTTTCCCTTCTGCAGTTCGCCGGCAGAGGCCAGCATTCTCTTCCGGCC
GTTTTCCAGCTCGAACAGGGAGTACTTAGGCAGCTTGATGATCAGGTCCTTTTTCACTTCTTTGTAGCCC
TTGGCTTCCAGAAAGTCGATGGGATTCTTCTCGAAGCTGCTTCTTTCCATGATGGTGATCCCCAGCAGCT
CTTTCACACTCTTCAGTTTCTTGGACTTGCCCTTTTCCACTTTGGCCACCACCAGCACAGAATAGGCCAC
GGTGGGGCTGTCGAAGCCGCCGTACTTCTTAGGGTCCCAGTCCTTCTTTCTGGCGATCAGCTTGTCGCTG
TTCCTCTTGGGCAGGATAGACTCTTTGCTGAAGCCGCCTGTCTGCACCTCGGTCTTTTTCACGATATTCA
CTTGGGGCATAGACAGCACTTTCCGCACGGTGGCAAAGTCCCGGCCCTTATCCCACACGATCTCGCCTGT
TTCGCCGTTTGTCTCGATCAGAGGCCGCTTCCGGATCTCGCCGTTGGCCAGGGTAATCTCGGTCTTGAAA
AAGTTCATGATGTTGCTGTAGAAGAAGTACTTGGCGGTAGCCTTGCCGATTTCCTGCTCGCTCTTGGCGA
TCATCTTCCGCACGTCGTACACCTTGTAGTCGCCGTACACGAACTCGCTTTCCAGCTTAGGGTACTTTTT
GATCAGGGCGGTTCCCACGACGGCGTTCAGGTAGGCGTCGTGGGCGTGGTGGTAGTTGTTGATCTCGCGC
ACTTTGTAAAACTGGAAATCCTTCCGGAAATCGGACACCAGCTTGGACTTCAGGGTGATCACTTTCACTT
CCCGGATCAGTTTGTCGTTCTCGTCGTACTTAGTGTTCATCCGGGAGTCCAGGATCTGTGCCACGTGCTT
TGTGATCTGCCGGGTTTCCACCAGCTGTCTCTTGATGAAGCCGGCCTTATCCAGTTCGCTCAGGCCGCCT
CTCTCGGCCTTGGTCAGATTGTCGAACTTCCTCTGGGTAATCAGCTTGGCATTCAGCAGCTGGCGCCAGT
AGTTCTTCATCTTCTTCACGACCTCTTCGGAGGGCACGTTGTCGCTCTTGCCCCGGTTCTTGTCGCTCCG
AGTCAGCACTTTGTTATCGATGGAGTCGTCCTTCAGAAAGCTCTGAGGCACGATAGCGTCCACATCGTAG
TCGGACAGCCGGTTGATGTCCAGTTCCTGGTCCACGTACATATCCCGCCCATTCTGCAGGTAGTACAGGT
ACAGCTTCTCGTTCTGCAGCTGGGTGTTTTCCACGGGGTGTTCTTTCAGGATCTGGCTGCCCAGCTCTTT
GATGCCCTCTTCGATCCGCTTCATTCTCTCGCGGCTGTTCTTCTGTCCCTTCTGGGTGGTCTGGTTCTCT
CTGGCCATTTCGATCACGATGTTCTCGGGCTTGTGCCGGCCCATCACTTTCACGAGCTCGTCCACCACCT
TCACTGTCTGCAGGATGCCCTTCTTAATGGCGGGGCTGCCGGCCAGATTGGCAATGTGCTCGTGCAGGCT
ATCGCCCTGGCCGGACACCTGGGCTTTCTGGATGTCCTCTTTAAAGGTCAGGCTGTCGTCGTGGATCAGC
TGCATGAAGTTTCTGTTGGCGAAGCCGTCGGACTTCAGGAAATCCAGGATTGTCTTGCCGGACTGCTTGT
CCCGGATGCCGTTGATCAGCTTCCGGCTCAGCCTGCCCCAGCCGGTGTATCTCCGCCGCTTCAGCTGCTT
CATCACTTTGTCGTCGAACAGGTGGGCATAGGTTTTCAGCCGTTCCTCGATCATCTCTCTGTCCTCAAAC
AGTGTCAGGGTCAGCACGATATCTTCCAGAATGTCCTCGTTTTCCTCATTGTCCAGGAAGTCCTTGTCCT
TGATAATTTTCAGCAGATCGTGGTATGTGCCCAGGGAGGCGTTGAACCGATCTTCCACGCCGGAGATTTC
CACGGAGTCGAAGCACTCGATTTTCTTGAAGTAGTCCTCTTTCAGCTGCTTCACGGTCACTTTCCGGTTG
GTCTTGAACAGCAGGTCCACGATGGCTTTTTTCTGCTCGCCGCTCAGGAAGGCGGGCTTTCTCATTCCCT
CGGTCACGTATTTCACTTTGGTCAGCTCGTTGTACACGGTGAAGTACTCGTACAGCAGGCTGTGCTTGGG
CAGCACCTTCTCGTTGGGCAGGTTCTTATCGAAGTTGGTCATCCGCTCGATGAAGCTCTGGGCGCTGGCG
CCCTTGTCCACCACTTCCTCGAAGTTCCAGGGGGTGATGGTTTCCTCGCTCTTTCTGGTCATCCAGGCGA
ATCTGCTGTTTCCCCTGGCCAGAGGGCCCACGTAGTAGGGGATGCGGAAGGTCAGGATCTTCTCGATCTT
TTCCCGGTTGTCCTTCAGGAATGGGTAAAAATCTTCCTGCCGCCGCAGAATGGCGTGCAGCTCTCCCAGG
TGGATCTGGTGGGGGATGCTGCCGTTGTCGAAGGTCCGCTGCTTCCGCAGCAGGTCCTCTCTGTTCAGCT
TCACGAGCAGTTCCTCGGTGCCGTCCATCTTTTCCAGGATGGGCTTGATGAACTTGTAGAACTCTTCCTG
GCTGGCTCCGCCATCGATGTAGCCGGCGTAGCCGTTCTTGCTCTGGTCGAAGAAAATCTCTTTGTACTTC
TCAGGCAGCTGCTGCCGCACGAGAGCTTTCAGCAGGGTCAGGTCCTGGTGGTGCTCGTCGTATCTCTTGA
TCATAGAGGCGCTCAGGGGGGCCTTGGTGATCTCGGTGTTCACTCTCAGGATGTCGCTCAGCAGGATGGC
GTCGGACAGGTTCTTGGCGGCCAGAAACAGGTCGGCGTACTGGTCGCCGATCTGGGCCAGCAGGTTGTCC
AGGTCGTCGTCGTAGGTGTCCTTGCTCAGCTGCAGTTTGGCATCCTCGGCCAGGTCGAAGTTGCTCTTGA
AGTTGGGGGTCAGGCCCAGGCTCAGGGCAATCAGGTTGCCGAACAGGCCATTCTTCTTCTCGCCGGGCAG
CTGGGCGATCAGATTTTCCAGCCGTCTGCTCTTGCTCAGTCTGGCAGACAGGATGGCCTTGGCGTCCACG
CCGCTGGCGTTGATGGGGTTTTCCTCGAACAGCTGGTTGTAGGTCTGCACCAGCTGGATGAACAGCTTGT
CCACGTCGCTGTTGTCGGGGTTCAGGTCGCCCTCGATCAGGAAGTGGCCCCGGAACTTGATCATGTGGGC
CAGGGCCAGATAGATCAGCCGCAGGTCGGCCTTGTCGGTGCTGTCCACCAGTTTCTTTCTCAGGTGGTAG
ATGGTGGGGTACTTCTCGTGGTAGGCCACCTCGTCCACGATGTTGCCGAAGATGGGGTGCCGCTCGTGCT
TCTTATCCTCTTCCACCAGGAAGGACTCTTCCAGTCTGTGGAAGAAGCTGTCGTCCACCTTGGCCATCTC
GTTGCTGAAGATCTCTTGCAGATAGCAGATCCGGTTCTTCCGTCTGGTGTATCTTCTTCTGGCGGTTCTC
TTCAGCCGGGTGGCCTCGGCTGTTTCTCCGCTGTCGAACAGCAGGGCGCCGATCAGGTTCTTCTTGATGC
TGTGCCGGTCGGTGTTGCCCAGCACCTTGAATTTCTTGCTGGGCACCTTGTACTCGTCGGTGATCACGGC
CCAGCCCACAGAGTTGGTGCCGATGGCCAGGCCGATGCTGTACTTCTTGTCCATACTAGTTTTCCTGTGT
GAAACCTGCTGATGTGCTCAGTATCTTGTTATCCGCTCACAATGTCAATGTTATCCGCTCACATTTATAA
TATTTTATCTGATTAATAAGATGATCTTCTTGAGATCGTTTTGGTCTGCGCGTAATCTCTTGCTCTGAAA
ACGAAAAAACCGCCTTGCAGGGCGGTTTTTCGAAGGTTCTCTGAGCTACCAACTCTTTGAACCGAGGTAA
CTGGCTTGGTGATAAGCTGTCAAACCAGATCAATTCGCACTAGTCTGCAGACGTAAAAAAAGCGGCGTGG
TTAGCCGCTTTTTTAATTGCCGGAGCGCAATAAAAAAGCCCCCGGAAGGTGATCTTCCGGGGGCTTTCTC
ATGCGTTGCTTGTATTGAAAATGGGGGCCATGCCTACCTATCTGCCTCCCGGGAAGCGGCATGCATTTAC
GTTGACACCATCGAATGGTGCAAAACCTTTCGCGGTATGGCATGATAGCGCCCGGAAGAGAGTCAATTCA
GGGTGGTGAATGTGAAACCAGTAACGTTATACGATGTCGCAGAGTATGCCGGTGTCTCTTATCAGACCGT
TTCCCGCGTGGTGAACCAGGCCAGCCACGTTTCTGCGAAAACGCGGGAAAAAGTGGAAGCGGCGATGGCG
GAGCTGAATTACATTCCCAACCGCGTGGCACAACAACTGGCGGGCAAACAGTCGTTGCTGATTGGCGTTG
CCACCTCCAGTCTGGCCCTGCACGCGCCGTCGCAAATTGTCGCGGCGATTAAATCTCGCGCCGATCAACT
GGGTGCCAGCGTGGTGGTGTCGATGGTAGAACGAAGCGGCGTCGAAGCCTGTAAAGCGGCGGTGCACAAT
CTTCTCGCGCAACGCGTCAGTGGGCTGATCATTAACTATCCGCTGGATGACCAGGATGCCATTGCTGTGG
AAGCTGCCTGCACTAATGTTCCGGCGTTATTTCTTGATGTCTCTGACCAGACACCCATCAACAGTATTAT
TTTCTCCCATGAAGACGGTACGCGACTGGGCGTGGAGCATCTGGTCGCATTGGGTCACCAGCAAATCGCG
CTGTTAGCGGGCCCATTAAGTTCTGTCTCGGCGCGTCTGCGTCTGGCTGGCTGGCATAAATATCTCACTC
GCAATCAAATTCAGCCGATAGCGGAACGGGAAGGCGACTGGAGTGCCATGTCCGGTTTTCAACAAACCAT
GCAAATGCTGAATGAGGGCATCGTTCCCACTGCGATGCTGGTTGCCAACGATCAGATGGCGCTGGGCGCA
ATGCGCGCCATTACCGAGTCCGGGCTGCGCGTTGGTGCGGATATCTCGGTAGTGGGATACGACGATACCG
AAGACAGCTCATGTTATATCCCGCCGTTAACCACCATCAAACAGGATTTTCGCCTGCTGGGGCAAACCAG
CGTGGACCGCTTGCTGCAACTCTCTCAGGGCCAGGCGGTGAAGGGCAATCAGCTGTTGCCCGTCTCACTG
GTGAAAAGAAAAACCACCCTGGCGCCCAATACGCAAACCGCCTCTCCCCGCGCGTTGGCCGATTCATTAA
TGCAGCTGGCACGACAGGTTTCCCGACTGGAAAGCGGGCAGTGAGCGCAACGCAATTAATGTAAGTTAGC
TCACTCATTAGGCACCCCACCCGGGTCCTTGAGCCCCATTATCACCTCCAAAGCCTTCTCGTCTGGTCAG
TTTCACCTGTTTTACGTAAAAACCCGCTTCGGCGGGTTTTTACTTTTGGGGAAACACAGAAAAAAGCCCG
CACCTGACAGTGCGGGCTTTTTTTTTCGACCAAAGGTGCGACTACTCTTGCCTACTACCTATCGACTGAG
CTGAAAGAATTCCTAAAGATCTATAAATGTGAGCGGATAACATTGACATTGTGAGCGGATAACAAGATAC
TTCTAGTTGAGACCAACTTTGGTCTCCACCATAGCGGTCGGTCTCTGTTTAAGAGCTATGCTGGAAACAG
CATAGCAAGTTTAAATAAGGCTAGTCCGTTATCAACTTGAAAAAGTGGCACCGAGTCGGTGCTTTTTTTT
TGAATTCATGTGGCTGACCGTTCTGTTGTCTCTCGCTCTTCCGAGTAGACGAACAATAAGGCCTCCCTAA
CGGGGGGCCTTTTTTATTGATAACAAAAGTCAGTGCTTCCGCTATTTCCAAAATACCGGGCTAATACGGT
TTAAACGACCTCCTGGATTTGCTCAGACAGCCTTTTCGTCATTCGTTTCAGCCAAAAAACTTAAGACCGC
CGGTCTTGTCCACTACCTTGCAGTAATGCGGTGGACAGGATCGGCGGTTTTCTTTTCTCTTCTCAAGAAG
TTCCTATACTTTCTAGAGAATAGGAACTTCGGAATAGGAACTTCCTCCTGAACGGCCATAAGAACGAAGG
CTGTCTGTTGAACTCTCGAGCCGTGGAAACGGATGAAGGCACGAACCCAGTTGACATAAGCCTGTTCGGT
TCGTAAACTGTAATGCAGTGATCTAAAGAGGAGAAAGGATCTATGCGCTCACGCAACTGGTCCAGAACCT
TGACCGAACGCAGCGGTGGTAACGGCGCAGTGGCGGTTTTCATGGCTTGTTATGACTGTTTTTTTGGGGT
ACAGTCTATGCCTCGGGCATCCAAGCAGCAAGCGCGTTACGCCGTGGGTCGATGTTTGATGTTATGGAGC
AGCAACGATGTTACGCAGCAGGGCAGTCGCCCTAAAACAAAGTTAAACATCATGAGGGAAGCGGTGATCG
CCGAAGTATCGACTCAACTATCAGAGGTAGTTGGCGTCATCGAGCGCCATCTCGAACCGACGTTGCTGGC
CGTACATTTGTACGGCTCCGCAGTGGATGGCGGCCTGAAGCCACACAGTGATATTGATTTGCTGGTTACG
GTGACCGTAAGGCTTGATGAAACAACGCGGCGAGCTTTGATCAACGACCTTTTGGAAACTTCGGCTTCCC
CTGGAGAGAGCGAGATTCTCCGCGCTGTAGAAGTCACCATTGTTGTGCACGACGACATCATTCCGTGGCG
TTATCCAGCTAAGCGCGAACTGCAATTTGGAGAATGGCAGCGCAATGACATTCTTGCAGGTATCTTCGAG
CCAGCCACGATCGACATTGATCTGGCTATCTTGCTGACAAAAGCAAGAGAACATAGCGTTGCCTTGGTAG
GTCCAGCGGCGGAGGAACTCTTTGATCCGGTTCCTGAACAGGATCTATTTGAGGCGCTAAATGAAACCTT
AACGCTATGGAACTCGCCGCCCGACTGGGCTGGCGATGAGCGAAATGTAGTGCTTACGTTGTCCCGCATT
TGGTACAGCGCAGTAACCGGCAAAATCGCGCCGAAGGATGTCGCTGCCGACTGGGCAATGGAGCGCCTGC
CGGCCCAGTATCAGCCCGTCATACTTGAAGCTAGACAGGCTTATCTTGGACAAGAAGAAGATCGCTTGGC
CTCGCGCGCAGATCAGTTGGAAGAATTTGTCCACTACGTGAAAGGCGAGATCACCAAGGTAGTCGGCAAA
TCTCGAGCATCAGCTTCAAAAGCGCTCTGAAGTTCCTATACTTTCTAGAGAATAGGAACTTCGGAATAGG
TACTTCAAGATCCCCAATTCGAGCTCATCGTCCGGGCCGCAAGCTCCTAGCGGCGGATTTGTCCTACTCA
GGAGAGCGTTCACCGACAAACAACAGATAAAACGAAAGGCCCAGTCTTTCGACTGAGCCTTTCGTTTTAT
TTGATGCCTCAAGCTAGAGAGTCATTACCCCAGGCGTTTAAGGGCACCAATAACTGCCTTAAAAAAATTA
CGCCCCGCCCTGCCACTCATCGCAGTCTAGCTTGGATTCTCACCAATAAAAAACGCCCGGCGGCAACCGA
GCGTTCTGAACAAATCCAGATGGAGTTCTGAGGTCATTACTGGATCTATCAACAGGAGTCCAAGCTCAGC
TAATTAAGCTAGCTTATCGATACCGTCGACCTCGAACCCCACGCCCCTCTTTAATACGACGGGCAATTTG
CACTTCAGAAAATGAAGAGTTTGCTTTAGCCATAACAAAAGTCCAGTATGCTTTTTCACAGCATAACTGG
ACTGATTTCAGTTTACAACTATTCTGTCTAGTTTAAGACTTTATTGTCATAGTTTAGATCTATTTTGTTC
AGTTTAAGACTTTATTGTCCGCCCACACCTGCTTACGCAGGGCATCCATTTATTACTCAACCGTAACCGA
TTTTGCCAGGTTACGCGGCTGGTCCTCTAGCTGGCGTAATAGCGAAGAGGCCCGCACCGATCGCCCTTCC
CAACAGTTGCGCAGCCTGAATGGCGAATGGCGCCTGATGCGGTATTTTCTCCTTACGCATCTGTGCGGTA
TTTCACACCGCATATGGTGCACTCTCAGTACAATCTGCTCTGATGCCGCATAGTTAAGCCAGCCCCGACA
CCCGCCAACACCCGCTGACGCGCCCTGACGGGCTTGTCTGCTCCCGGCATCCGCTTACAGACAAGCTGTG
ACCGTCTCCGGGAGCTGCATGTGTCAGAGGTTTTCACCGTCGTCACCGAAACGCGCGAGACGAAAGGGCC
TCGTGATACGCCTATTTTTATAGGTTAATGTCATGATAATAATGGTTTCTTAGACGTCAGGTGGCACTTT
TCGGGGAAATGTGCGCGGAACCCCTATTTGTTTATTTTTCTAAATACATTCAAATATGTATCCGCTCATG
AGACAATAACCCTGATAAATGCTTCAATAATATTGAAAAAGGAAGAGTATGAGTATTCAACATTTCCGTG
TCGCCCTTATTCCCTTTTTTGCGGCATTTTGCCTTCCTGTTTTTGCTCACCCAGAAACGCTGGTGAAAGT
AAAAGATGCTGAAGATCAGTTGGGTGCACGAGTGGGTTACATCGAACTGGATCTCAACAGCGGTAAGATC
CTTGAGAGTTTTCGCCCCGAAGAACGTTTTCCAATGATGAGCACTTTTAAAGTTCTGCTATGTGGCGCGG
TATTATCCCGTATTGACGCCGGGCAAGAGCAACTCGGTCGCCGCATACACTATTCTCAGAATGACTTGGT
TGAGTACTCACCAGTCACAGAAAAGCATCTTACGGATGGCATGACAGTAAGAGAATTATGCAGTGCTGCC
ATAACCATGAGTGATAACACTGCGGCCAACTTACTTCTGACAACGATCGGAGGACCGAAGGAGCTAACCG
CTTTTTTGCACAACATGGGGGATCATGTAACTCGCCTTGATCGTTGGGAACCGGAGCTGAATGAAGCCAT
ACCAAACGACGAGCGTGACACCACGATGCCTGTAGCAATGGCAACAACGTTGCGCAAACTATTAACTGGC
GAACTACTTACTCTAGCTTCCCGGCAACAATTAATAGACTGGATGGAGGCGGATAAAGTTGCAGGACCAC
TTCTGCGCTCGGCCCTTCCGGCTGGCTGGTTTATTGCTGATAAATCTGGAGCCGGTGAGCGTGGGTCCCG
CGGTATCATTGCAGCACTGGGGCCAGATGGTAAGCCCTCCCGTATCGTAGTTATCTACACGACGGGGAGT
CAGGCAACTATGGATGAACGAAATAGACAGATCGCTGAGATAGGTGCCTCACTGATTAAGCATTGGTAAC
TGTCAGACCAAGTTTACTCATATATACTTTAGATTGATTTAAAACTTCATTTTTAATTTAAAAGGATCTA
GGTGAAGATCCTTTTTGATAATCTCATGACCAAAATCCCTTAACGTGAGTTTTCGTTCCACTGAGCGTCA
GACCCCGTAGAAAAGATCAAAGGCAGTTATTGGTGCCTCACTGATTAAGCATTGGTAACTGTCAGACCAA
GTTTACTCATATATACTTTAGATTGATTTAAAACTTCATTTTTAATTTTTGCGGCCGCAAGATCCGGCCA
CGATGCGTCCGGCGTAGAGGATCTGAAGATCAGCAGTTCAACCTGTTGATAGTACGTACTAAGCTCTCAT
GTTTCACGTACTAAGCTCTCATGTTTAACGTACTAAGCTCTCATGTTTAACGAACTAAACCCTCATGGCT
AACGTACTAAGCTCTCATGGCTAACGTACTAAGCTCTCATGTTTCACGTACTAAGCTCTCATGTTTGAAC
AATAAAATTAATATAAATCAGCAACTTAAATAGCCTCTAAGGTTTTAAGTTTTATAAGAAAAAAAAGAAT
ATATAAGGCTTTTAAAGCTTTTAAGGTTTAACGGTTGTGGACAACAAGCCAGGGATGTAACGCACTGAGA
AGCCCTTAGAGCCTCTCAAAGCAATTTTGAGTGACACAGGAACACTTAACGGCTGACATGGGAATTAGCC
ATGGCATCACAGTATCGTGATGACAGAGGCAGGGAGTGCGGCCTTTTTACGGTTCCTGGCCTTTTGCTGG
CCTTTTGCTCACATGTTCTTTCCTGCGTTATCAGGGGATTCCTTAAGGTATACTTTCCGCTGCATAACCC
TGCTTCGGGGTCATTATAGCGATTTTTTCGGTATATCCATCCTTTTTCGCACGATATACAGGATTTTGCC
AAAGGGTTCGTGTAGACTTTCCTTGGTGTATCCAACGGCGTCAGCCGGGCAGGATAGGTGAAGTAGGCCC
ACCCGCGAGCGGGTGTTCCTTCTTCACTGTCCCTTATTCGCACCTGGCGGTGCTCAACGGGAATCCTGCT
CTGCGAGGCTGGCCGATAAGCT
Features (pLannotate 1.2.2; 33 found; start..end, strand, type, name):
     65..119     +  CDS            lacI (fragment): lac repressor; lacI; The lac repressor binds to the lac operator to inhibit transcription in E. coli. This inhibition can be relieved by adding lactose or isopropyl-β-D-thiogalactopyranoside (IPTG).
    152..317     +  mobile_element Tn7L: mini-Tn7 element (left end of the Tn7 transposon) Tn7
    472..561     -  CDS            3xMyc: 3 tandem Myc epitope tags
    571..4674    -  CDS            Cas9: Cas9 (Csn1) endonuclease from the Streptococcus pyogenes Type II CRISPR/Cas system generates RNA-guided double strand breaks in DNA
   4695..4716    -  promoter       PLtetO-1 promoter (fragment): modified phage lambda PL promoter with tet operator sites (Lutz and Bujard, 1997)
   4716..4733    -  protein_bind   lac operator (fragment): The lac repressor binds to the lac operator to inhibit transcription in E. coli. This inhibition can be relieved by adding lactose or isopropyl-β-D-thiogalactopyranoside (IPTG). lac repressor encoded by lacI
   4790..4909    +  rep_origin     p15A ori (fragment): Plasmids containing the medium-copy-number p15A origin of replication can be propagated in E. coli cells that contain a second plasmid with the ColE1 origin.
   5114..5191    +  promoter       lacIq promoter: lacI (mutant); In the lacIq allele, a single base change in the promoter boosts expression of the lacI gene about 10-fold.
   5192..6274    +  CDS            lacI: lac repressor; lacI; The lac repressor binds to the lac operator to inhibit transcription in E. coli. This inhibition can be relieved by adding lactose or isopropyl-β-D-thiogalactopyranoside (IPTG).
   6287..6308    +  protein_bind   CAP binding site: CAP binding activates transcription in the presence of cAMP. E. coli catabolite activator protein
   6379..6465    +  ncRNA          Thr leader (fragment): Accession: RF00506 - Threonine operon leader
   6558..6575    +  protein_bind   lac operator (fragment): The lac repressor binds to the lac operator to inhibit transcription in E. coli. This inhibition can be relieved by adding lactose or isopropyl-β-D-thiogalactopyranoside (IPTG). lac repressor encoded by lacI
   6645..6712    +  misc_RNA       tracrRNA (fragment): trans-activating CRISPR RNA for the Streptococcus pyogenes CRISPR/Cas9 system
   6997..7044    -  protein_bind   FRT: FLP-mediated recombination occurs in the 8-bp core sequence TCTAGAAA (Turan and Bode, 2011). FLP recombinase from the Saccharomyces cerevisiae 2μ plasmid
   7121..7149    +  promoter       Pc promoter: intI1 (promoter lies within the coding sequence); class 1 integron promoter
   7182..7253    -  CDS            int (fragment): INT2_ECOLX - Protein inferred from homology: Swiss-Prot protein existence level 3. Putative integrase believed to be involved in the insertion of antibiotic resistance genes into plasmids and transposons. From Escherichia coli.
   7339..7395    +  CDS            GmR (fragment): gentamycin acetyltransferase; aacC1; confers resistance to gentamycin
   7402..8190    +  CDS            aadA: S3AD_ECOLX - Experimental evidence at protein level: Swiss-Prot protein existence level 1. Mediates bacterial resistance to the antibiotics streptomycin and spectinomycin. From Escherichia coli.
   8219..8252    -  protein_bind   FRT (minimal): supports FLP-mediated excision but not integration (Turan and Bode, 2011) FLP recombinase from the Saccharomyces cerevisiae 2μ plasmid
   8317..8403    -  terminator     rrnB T1 terminator: Escherichia coli rrnB; transcription terminator T1 from the E. coli rrnB gene
   8467..8496    -  CDS            CmR (fragment): chloramphenicol acetyltransferase confers resistance to chloramphenicol
   8506..8600    -  terminator     lambda t0 terminator: transcription terminator from phage lambda
   8621..8645    +  misc_feature   MCS (fragment): pBluescript multiple cloning site
   8649..8847    +  mobile_element Tn7R (fragment): mini-Tn7 element (right end of the Tn7 transposon) Tn7
   8919..8987    +  CDS            lacZα (fragment): LacZα fragment of β-galactosidase; lacZ fragment
   8993..9092    -  misc_feature   bom (fragment): basis of mobility region from pBR322
   9194..9229    -  CDS            rop (fragment): Rop protein, which maintains plasmids at low copy number; rop
   9324..9428    +  promoter       AmpR promoter: bla
   9429..10289   +  CDS            AmpR: β-lactamase; bla; confers resistance to ampicillin, carbenicillin, and related antibiotics
  10462..10487   +  CDS            bla(M) (fragment): β-lactamase lacking the signal sequence; bla(M); allows cytosolic expression of β-lactamase
  10590..10978   +  rep_origin     R6K γ ori: γ replication origin from E. coli plasmid R6K; requires the R6K initiator protein pi for replication
  10989..11028   +  CDS            λ integrase (fragment): integrase from phage λ; int
  11247..11355   +  oriT           oriT: incP origin of transfer
