[The description below was written by a language model from this plasmid's Addgene catalogue record and pLannotate feature annotations shown in this document.]
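Description:
pJMP1358 is a Mobile-CRISPRi bacterial vector built on an R6K γ backbone and intended as the recipient plasmid for cloning new sgRNAs. Because the R6K γ origin depends on the pi initiator protein, the plasmid replicates only in pir-type hosts such as the listed BW25141 propagation strain and behaves as a suicide vector elsewhere. It is maintained with ampicillin through a backbone bla gene. An incP oriT allows it to be mobilised by conjugation into other bacteria.

The payload lies between the Tn7L and Tn7R ends, forming a mini-Tn7 transposon. Such a cassette is normally delivered into the recipient chromosome, with Tn7 transposase supplied separately, since no transposase genes are annotated here. Within the transposon, Streptococcus pyogenes Cas9 carrying the D10A and H840A mutations (catalytically dead dCas9) is fused to a C-terminal 3xMyc tag. It sits downstream of a hybrid promoter region annotated as PLtetO-1 and lac operator fragments. A full lacI gene under the lacIq promoter is included, so expression should be repressed by LacI and inducible with IPTG. A second lac operator fragment lies upstream of a tracrRNA-derived scaffold, which corresponds to the sgRNA cassette where new spacers are inserted; the record does not describe the cloning sites used.

An aadA gene conferring spectinomycin and streptomycin resistance, driven from an integron Pc promoter and flanked by FRT sites, selects for transposon integration and could be removed by FLP recombinase. The rrnB T1 and lambda t0 terminators insulate the cassette. Several short annotated fragments (p15A ori, GmR, CmR, rop, lacZα) appear to be remnants of earlier cloning rather than functional parts. The construct supports programmable, inducible gene knockdown in diverse bacteria.
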