Addgene plasmid #119277: pJMP1358
Purpose: for cloning new sgRNAs
Depositing lab: Carol Gross & Jason Peters & Oren Rosenberg. Depositing organization: University of California, San Francisco (UCSF). Publication: Enabling genetic analysis of diverse bacteria with Mobile-CRISPRi. Peters JM, Koo BM, Patino R, Heussler GE, Hearne CC, Qu J, Inclan YF, Hawkins JS, Lu CHS, Silvis MR, Harden MM, Osadnik H, Peters JE, Engel JN, Dutton RJ, Grossman AD, Gross CA, Rosenberg OS. Nat Microbiol. 2019 Jan 7. pii: 10.1038/s41564-018-0327-z. doi: 10.1038/s41564-018-0327-z. PubMed 30617347.
Backbone
  Vector backbone: R6Kgamma
  Vector type: Bacterial Expression
  Selectable markers: Spectinomycin, Streptomycin
Growth in bacteria
  Bacterial resistance: Ampicillin, 100 μg/mL
  Growth temperature: 37°C
  Growth strain: BW25141
  Copy number: High Copy
Gene/Insert
  Gene/Insert name: dcas9
  Mutation: D10A and H840A
  Cloning method: Gibson Cloning
Terms and licenses: Academic/Nonprofit Terms; Industry Terms: Not Available to Industry
How to cite: pJMP1358 was a gift from Carol Gross & Jason Peters & Oren Rosenberg (Addgene plasmid # 119277 ; http://n2t.net/addgene:119277 ; RRID:Addgene_119277)
